Addgene plasmid #76928: CAMK2A gRNA (BRDN0001149531)
Purpose: 3rd generation lentiviral gRNA plasmid targeting human CAMK2A
Depositing lab: John Doench & David Root. Depositing organization: Broad Institute. Publication: Optimized sgRNA design to maximize activity and minimize off-target effects of CRISPR-Cas9. Doench JG, Fusi N, Sullender M, Hegde M, Vaimberg EW, Donovan KF, Smith I, Tothova Z, Wilen C, Orchard R, Virgin HW, Listgarten J, Root DE. Nat Biotechnol. 2016 Jan 18. doi: 10.1038/nbt.3437. PubMed 26780180.
Backbone
  Vector backbone: lentiGuide-Puro
  Backbone manufacturer: Zhang Lab (Addgene plasmid # 52963)
  Vector type: Mammalian Expression, Lentiviral, CRISPR
  Selectable markers: Puromycin
Growth in bacteria
  Bacterial resistance: Ampicillin, 100 μg/mL
  Growth temperature: 37°C
  Growth strain: DH5alpha
  Copy number: High Copy
Gene/Insert
  Gene/Insert name: CAMK2A (alt names: CAMK2A; NM_015981.3)
  gRNA/shRNA sequence: GTGCTGCGGAAGGACCCGTA
  Species: H. sapiens (human)
  Entrez Gene: CAMK2A (a.k.a. CAMKA, CaMKIINalpha, CaMKIIalpha, MRD53, MRT63)
  Promoter: hU6
  Cloning method: Unknown
  Sequencing primers: 5′ U6-F; 3′ pS2-R
Terms and licenses: Academic/Nonprofit Terms; Industry Terms: Not Available to Industry
Depositor comments: The gRNA was designed to target the following Genbank reference sequence(s): NM_015981.3,NM_171825.2. Note that this plasmid does NOT contain Cas9. It should be used in conjunction with lentiCas9-Blast (Addgene #52962) or otherwise with cell lines already expressing Cas9. Browse the full kinome gRNA library at http://www.addgene.org/pooled-library/broadgpp-human-kinome/ or visit http://www.broadinstitute.org/rnai/public/ for detailed protocols and information.
How to cite: CAMK2A gRNA (BRDN0001149531) was a gift from John Doench & David Root (Addgene plasmid # 76928 ; http://n2t.net/addgene:76928 ; RRID:Addgene_76928)
