[The description below was written by a language model from this plasmid's Addgene catalogue record and pLannotate feature annotations shown in this document.]
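Description:
CAMK2A gRNA (BRDN0001149531) is a third-generation lentiviral guide RNA plasmid built on the lentiGuide-Puro backbone and designed to direct Streptococcus pyogenes Cas9 to the human CAMK2A gene, which encodes the alpha subunit of calcium/calmodulin-dependent protein kinase II. It is propagated in E. coli as a high-copy plasmid through a ColE1/pUC-type origin with ampicillin selection (AmpR). The backbone also carries an f1 origin, an SV40 origin and poly(A) signal, and remnants of lac and T7/T3 cloning-vector sequence.

The lentiviral transfer cassette begins with an RSV promoter fused to a truncated HIV-1 5' LTR, which makes genomic RNA production Tat-independent. This is followed by the Ψ packaging signal with a partial gag sequence, the Rev response element for nuclear export of the unspliced genome, and a cPPT/CTS. It ends in a self-inactivating ΔU3 3' LTR.

Within this unit, a human U6 RNA polymerase III promoter drives the CAMK2A-specific spacer joined to the SpCas9 gRNA scaffold. A separate EF-1α core promoter with its intron A drives puromycin N-acetyltransferase, which allows selection of transduced mammalian cells. A WPRE downstream of this cassette enhances transcript stability and expression.

The plasmid does not encode Cas9, so it must be used in cells that already express the nuclease or alongside a separate Cas9 vector such as lentiCas9-Blast. According to the depositor, the guide was designed against two CAMK2A reference transcripts and belongs to a human kinome gRNA collection. That collection arose from work on optimised sgRNA design for high on-target activity and reduced off-target effects. The construct is typically used for CRISPR knockout of CAMK2A.
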