Features (pLannotate 1.2.2; 29 found; start..end, strand, type, name):
     14..80      +  CDS            small t antigen (fragment): SV40 (simian virus 40) small t antigen
    106..317     +  promoter       EF-1α core promoter: core promoter for human elongation factor EF-1α
    318..1256    +  intron         EF-1α intron A: intron upstream of the start codon of human EF-1α
   1278..1877    +  CDS            PuroR (fragment): puromycin N-acetyltransferase; pac from Streptomyces; confers resistance to puromycin
   1893..2481    +  misc_feature   WPRE: woodchuck hepatitis virus posttranscriptional regulatory element
   2532..2551    +  misc_feature   cPPT/CTS (fragment): central polypurine tract and central termination sequence of HIV-1
   2553..2786    +  LTR            3' LTR (ΔU3): self-inactivating 3' long terminal repeat (LTR) from HIV-1
   2864..2985    +  polyA_signal   SV40 poly(A) signal: SV40 polyadenylation signal
   3025..3160    +  rep_origin     SV40 ori: SV40 origin of replication
   3181..3199    -  promoter       T7 promoter: promoter for bacteriophage T7 RNA polymerase
   3207..3362    +  CDS            lacZα (fragment): LacZα fragment of β-galactosidase; lacZ fragment
   3367..3795    +  rep_origin     f1 ori (sequence partly withheld): f1 bacteriophage origin of replication; arrow indicates direction of (+) strand synthesis
   3848..3952    +  promoter       AmpR promoter: bla
   3953..4813    +  CDS            AmpR: β-lactamase; bla; confers resistance to ampicillin, carbenicillin, and related antibiotics
   4984..5572    +  rep_origin     ori: high-copy-number ColE1/pMB1/pBR322/pUC origin of replication
   5755..5847    +  CDS            lacI (fragment): lac repressor; lacI; The lac repressor binds to the lac operator to inhibit transcription in E. coli. This inhibition can be relieved by adding lactose or isopropyl-β-D-thiogalactopyranoside (IPTG).
   5860..5881    +  protein_bind   CAP binding site: CAP binding activates transcription in the presence of cAMP. E. coli catabolite activator protein
   5896..5926    +  promoter       lac promoter: promoter for the E. coli lac operon
   5934..5950    +  protein_bind   lac operator: The lac repressor binds to the lac operator to inhibit transcription in E. coli. This inhibition can be relieved by adding lactose or isopropyl-β-D-thiogalactopyranoside (IPTG). lac repressor encoded by lacI
   5995..6013    +  promoter       T3 promoter: promoter for bacteriophage T3 RNA polymerase
   6041..6267    +  promoter       RSV promoter: Rous sarcoma virus enhancer/promoter
   6268..6448    +  LTR            5' LTR (truncated): truncated 5' long terminal repeat (LTR) from HIV-1
   6495..6620    +  misc_feature   HIV-1 Ψ: packaging signal of human immunodeficiency virus type 1
   6604..6967    +  CDS            HIV-1 gag (fragment): gag protein from human immunodeficiency virus 1; gag
   7113..7346    +  misc_feature   RRE: The Rev response element (RRE) of HIV-1 allows for Rev-dependent mRNA export from the nucleus to the cytoplasm.
   7723..7749    +  CDS            Rev (fragment): human immunodeficiency virus 1 (HIV-1) Rev protein; rev; enhances nuclear export of unspliced and incompletely spliced viral mRNAs
   7753..7993    +  promoter       U6 promoter: RNA polymerase III promoter for human U6 snRNA
   8023..8098    +  misc_RNA       gRNA scaffold: guide RNA scaffold for the Streptococcus pyogenes CRISPR/Cas9 system
   8154..8271    +  misc_feature   cPPT/CTS: central polypurine tract and central termination sequence of HIV-1
>Addgene plasmid #76928 | CAMK2A gRNA (BRDN0001149531) | addgene full sequence | sequence record 186780 | Addgene Assembled Sequence
CCCGGGTGCAAAGATGGATAAAGTTTTAAACAGAGAGGAATCTTTGCAGCTAATGGACCTTCTAGGTCTT
GAAAGGAGTGGGAATTGGCTCCGGTGCCCGTCAGTGGGCAGAGCGCACATCGCCCACAGTCCCCGAGAAG
TTGGGGGGAGGGGTCGGCAATTGATCCGGTGCCTAGAGAAGGTGGCGCGGGGTAAACTGGGAAAGTGATG
TCGTGTACTGGCTCCGCCTTTTTCCCGAGGGTGGGGGAGAACCGTATATAAGTGCAGTAGTCGCCGTGAA
CGTTCTTTTTCGCAACGGGTTTGCCGCCAGAACACAGGTAAGTGCCGTGTGTGGTTCCCGCGGGCCTGGC
CTCTTTACGGGTTATGGCCCTTGCGTGCCTTGAATTACTTCCACCTGGCTGCAGTACGTGATTCTTGATC
CCGAGCTTCGGGTTGGAAGTGGGTGGGAGAGTTCGAGGCCTTGCGCTTAAGGAGCCCCTTCGCCTCGTGC
TTGAGTTGAGGCCTGGCCTGGGCGCTGGGGCCGCCGCGTGCGAATCTGGTGGCACCTTCGCGCCTGTCTC
GCTGCTTTCGATAAGTCTCTAGCCATTTAAAATTTTTGATGACCTGCTGCGACGCTTTTTTTCTGGCAAG
ATAGTCTTGTAAATGCGGGCCAAGATCTGCACACTGGTATTTCGGTTTTTGGGGCCGCGGGCGGCGACGG
GGCCCGTGCGTCCCAGCGCACATGTTCGGCGAGGCGGGGCCTGCGAGCGCGGCCACCGAGAATCGGACGG
GGGTAGTCTCAAGCTGGCCGGCCTGCTCTGGTGCCTGGCCTCGCGCCGCCGTGTATCGCCCCGCCCTGGG
CGGCAAGGCTGGCCCGGTCGGCACCAGTTGCGTGAGCGGAAAGATGGCCGCTTCCCGGCCCTGCTGCAGG
GAGCTCAAAATGGAGGACGCGGCGCTCGGGAGAGCGGGCGGGTGAGTCACCCACACAAAGGAAAAGGGCC
TTTCCGTCCTCAGCCGTCGCTTCATGTGACTCCACGGAGTACCGGGCGCCGTCCAGGCACCTCGATTAGT
TCTCGAGCTTTTGGAGTACGTCGTCTTTAGGTTGGGGGGAGGGGTTTTATGCGATGGAGTTTCCCCACAC
TGAGTGGGTGGAGACTGAAGTTAGGCCAGCTTGGCACTTGATGTAATTCTCCTTGGAATTTGCCCTTTTT
GAGTTTGGATCTTGGTTCATTCTCAAGCCTCAGACAGTGGTTCAAAGTTTTTTTCTTCCATTTCAGGTGT
CGTGACGTACGGCCACCATGACCGAGTACAAGCCCACGGTGCGCCTCGCCACCCGCGACGACGTCCCCAG
GGCCGTACGCACCCTCGCCGCCGCGTTCGCCGACTACCCCGCCACGCGCCACACCGTCGATCCGGACCGC
CACATCGAGCGGGTCACCGAGCTGCAAGAACTCTTCCTCACGCGCGTCGGGCTCGACATCGGCAAGGTGT
GGGTCGCGGACGACGGCGCCGCCGTGGCGGTCTGGACCACGCCGGAGAGCGTCGAAGCGGGGGCGGTGTT
CGCCGAGATCGGCCCGCGCATGGCCGAGTTGAGCGGTTCCCGGCTGGCCGCGCAGCAACAGATGGAAGGC
CTCCTGGCGCCGCACCGGCCCAAGGAGCCCGCGTGGTTCCTGGCCACCGTCGGAGTCTCGCCCGACCACC
AGGGCAAGGGTCTGGGCAGCGCCGTCGTGCTCCCCGGAGTGGAGGCGGCCGAGCGCGCCGGGGTGCCCGC
CTTCCTGGAGACCTCCGCGCCCCGCAACCTCCCCTTCTACGAGCGGCTCGGCTTCACCGTCACCGCCGAC
GTCGAGGTGCCCGAAGGACCGCGCACCTGGTGCATGACCCGCAAGCCCGGTGCCTGAACGCGTTAAGTCG
ACAATCAACCTCTGGATTACAAAATTTGTGAAAGATTGACTGGTATTCTTAACTATGTTGCTCCTTTTAC
GCTATGTGGATACGCTGCTTTAATGCCTTTGTATCATGCTATTGCTTCCCGTATGGCTTTCATTTTCTCC
TCCTTGTATAAATCCTGGTTGCTGTCTCTTTATGAGGAGTTGTGGCCCGTTGTCAGGCAACGTGGCGTGG
TGTGCACTGTGTTTGCTGACGCAACCCCCACTGGTTGGGGCATTGCCACCACCTGTCAGCTCCTTTCCGG
GACTTTCGCTTTCCCCCTCCCTATTGCCACGGCGGAACTCATCGCCGCCTGCCTTGCCCGCTGCTGGACA
GGGGCTCGGCTGTTGGGCACTGACAATTCCGTGGTGTTGTCGGGGAAATCATCGTCCTTTCCTTGGCTGC
TCGCCTGTGTTGCCACCTGGATTCTGCGCGGGACGTCCTTCTGCTACGTCCCTTCGGCCCTCAATCCAGC
GGACCTTCCTTCCCGCGGCCTGCTGCCGGCTCTGCGGCCTCTTCCGCGTCTTCGCCTTCGCCCTCAGACG
AGTCGGATCTCCCTTTGGGCCGCCTCCCCGCGTCGACTTTAAGACCAATGACTTACAAGGCAGCTGTAGA
TCTTAGCCACTTTTTAAAAGAAAAGGGGGGACTGGAAGGGCTAATTCACTCCCAACGAAGACAAGATCTG
CTTTTTGCTTGTACTGGGTCTCTCTGGTTAGACCAGATCTGAGCCTGGGAGCTCTCTGGCTAACTAGGGA
ACCCACTGCTTAAGCCTCAATAAAGCTTGCCTTGAGTGCTTCAAGTAGTGTGTGCCCGTCTGTTGTGTGA
CTCTGGTAACTAGAGATCCCTCAGACCCTTTTAGTCAGTGTGGAAAATCTCTAGCAGTACGTATAGTAGT
TCATGTCATCTTATTATTCAGTATTTATAACTTGCAAAGAAATGAATATCAGAGAGTGAGAGGAACTTGT
TTATTGCAGCTTATAATGGTTACAAATAAAGCAATAGCATCACAAATTTCACAAATAAAGCATTTTTTTC
ACTGCATTCTAGTTGTGGTTTGTCCAAACTCATCAATGTATCTTATCATGTCTGGCTCTAGCTATCCCGC
CCCTAACTCCGCCCATCCCGCCCCTAACTCCGCCCAGTTCCGCCCATTCTCCGCCCCATGGCTGACTAAT
TTTTTTTATTTATGCAGAGGCCGAGGCCGCCTCGGCCTCTGAGCTATTCCAGAAGTAGTGAGGAGGCTTT
TTTGGAGGCCTAGGGACGTACCCAATTCGCCCTATAGTGAGTCGTATTACGCGCGCTCACTGGCCGTCGT
TTTACAACGTCGTGACTGGGAAAACCCTGGCGTTACCCAACTTAATCGCCTTGCAGCACATCCCCCTTTC
GCCAGCTGGCGTAATAGCGAAGAGGCCCGCACCGATCGCCCTTCCCAACAGTTGCGCAGCCTGAATGGCG
AATGGG
[124 nt withheld, positions 3367-3490]
C
[91 nt withheld, positions 3492-3582]
A
[49 nt withheld, positions 3584-3632]
CCTTTGACGTTGGAGTCCACGTTCTTT
[37 nt withheld, positions 3660-3696]
ACCCTATCTCGGTCTATTCTTTTGATTTATAAGGGATTTTGCCGATTTCGGCCTATTGGTTAAAAAATGA
GCTGATTTAACAAAAATTTAACGCGAATTTTAACAAAATATTAACGCTTACAATTTAGGTGGCACTTTTC
GGGGAAATGTGCGCGGAACCCCTATTTGTTTATTTTTCTAAATACATTCAAATATGTATCCGCTCATGAG
ACAATAACCCTGATAAATGCTTCAATAATATTGAAAAAGGAAGAGTATGAGTATTCAACATTTCCGTGTC
GCCCTTATTCCCTTTTTTGCGGCATTTTGCCTTCCTGTTTTTGCTCACCCAGAAACGCTGGTGAAAGTAA
AAGATGCTGAAGATCAGTTGGGTGCACGAGTGGGTTACATCGAACTGGATCTCAACAGCGGTAAGATCCT
TGAGAGTTTTCGCCCCGAAGAACGTTTTCCAATGATGAGCACTTTTAAAGTTCTGCTATGTGGCGCGGTA
TTATCCCGTATTGACGCCGGGCAAGAGCAACTCGGTCGCCGCATACACTATTCTCAGAATGACTTGGTTG
AGTACTCACCAGTCACAGAAAAGCATCTTACGGATGGCATGACAGTAAGAGAATTATGCAGTGCTGCCAT
AACCATGAGTGATAACACTGCGGCCAACTTACTTCTGACAACGATCGGAGGACCGAAGGAGCTAACCGCT
TTTTTGCACAACATGGGGGATCATGTAACTCGCCTTGATCGTTGGGAACCGGAGCTGAATGAAGCCATAC
CAAACGACGAGCGTGACACCACGATGCCTGTAGCAATGGCAACAACGTTGCGCAAACTATTAACTGGCGA
ACTACTTACTCTAGCTTCCCGGCAACAATTAATAGACTGGATGGAGGCGGATAAAGTTGCAGGACCACTT
CTGCGCTCGGCCCTTCCGGCTGGCTGGTTTATTGCTGATAAATCTGGAGCCGGTGAGCGTGGGTCTCGCG
GTATCATTGCAGCACTGGGGCCAGATGGTAAGCCCTCCCGTATCGTAGTTATCTACACGACGGGGAGTCA
GGCAACTATGGATGAACGAAATAGACAGATCGCTGAGATAGGTGCCTCACTGATTAAGCATTGGTAACTG
TCAGACCAAGTTTACTCATATATACTTTAGATTGATTTAAAACTTCATTTTTAATTTAAAAGGATCTAGG
TGAAGATCCTTTTTGATAATCTCATGACCAAAATCCCTTAACGTGAGTTTTCGTTCCACTGAGCGTCAGA
CCCCGTAGAAAAGATCAAAGGATCTTCTTGAGATCCTTTTTTTCTGCGCGTAATCTGCTGCTTGCAAACA
AAAAAACCACCGCTACCAGCGGTGGTTTGTTTGCCGGATCAAGAGCTACCAACTCTTTTTCCGAAGGTAA
CTGGCTTCAGCAGAGCGCAGATACCAAATACTGTTCTTCTAGTGTAGCCGTAGTTAGGCCACCACTTCAA
GAACTCTGTAGCACCGCCTACATACCTCGCTCTGCTAATCCTGTTACCAGTGGCTGCTGCCAGTGGCGAT
AAGTCGTGTCTTACCGGGTTGGACTCAAGACGATAGTTACCGGATAAGGCGCAGCGGTCGGGCTGAACGG
GGGGTTCGTGCACACAGCCCAGCTTGGAGCGAACGACCTACACCGAACTGAGATACCTACAGCGTGAGCT
ATGAGAAAGCGCCACGCTTCCCGAAGGGAGAAAGGCGGACAGGTATCCGGTAAGCGGCAGGGTCGGAACA
GGAGAGCGCACGAGGGAGCTTCCAGGGGGAAACGCCTGGTATCTTTATAGTCCTGTCGGGTTTCGCCACC
TCTGACTTGAGCGTCGATTTTTGTGATGCTCGTCAGGGGGGCGGAGCCTATGGAAAAACGCCAGCAACGC
GGCCTTTTTACGGTTCCTGGCCTTTTGCTGGCCTTTTGCTCACATGTTCTTTCCTGCGTTATCCCCTGAT
TCTGTGGATAACCGTATTACCGCCTTTGAGTGAGCTGATACCGCTCGCCGCAGCCGAACGACCGAGCGCA
GCGAGTCAGTGAGCGAGGAAGCGGAAGAGCGCCCAATACGCAAACCGCCTCTCCCCGCGCGTTGGCCGAT
TCATTAATGCAGCTGGCACGACAGGTTTCCCGACTGGAAAGCGGGCAGTGAGCGCAACGCAATTAATGTG
AGTTAGCTCACTCATTAGGCACCCCAGGCTTTACACTTTATGCTTCCGGCTCGTATGTTGTGTGGAATTG
TGAGCGGATAACAATTTCACACAGGAAACAGCTATGACCATGATTACGCCAAGCGCGCAATTAACCCTCA
CTAAAGGGAACAAAAGCTGGAGCTGCAAGCTTAATGTAGTCTTATGCAATACTCTTGTAGTCTTGCAACA
TGGTAACGATGAGTTAGCAACATGCCTTACAAGGAGAGAAAAAGCACCGTGCATGCCGATTGGTGGAAGT
AAGGTGGTACGATCGTGCCTTATTAGGAAGGCAACAGACGGGTCTGACATGGATTGGACGAACCACTGAA
TTGCCGCATTGCAGAGATATTGTATTTAAGTGCCTAGCTCGATACATAAACGGGTCTCTCTGGTTAGACC
AGATCTGAGCCTGGGAGCTCTCTGGCTAACTAGGGAACCCACTGCTTAAGCCTCAATAAAGCTTGCCTTG
AGTGCTTCAAGTAGTGTGTGCCCGTCTGTTGTGTGACTCTGGTAACTAGAGATCCCTCAGACCCTTTTAG
TCAGTGTGGAAAATCTCTAGCAGTGGCGCCCGAACAGGGACTTGAAAGCGAAAGGGAAACCAGAGGAGCT
CTCTCGACGCAGGACTCGGCTTGCTGAAGCGCGCACGGCAAGAGGCGAGGGGCGGCGACTGGTGAGTACG
CCAAAAATTTTGACTAGCGGAGGCTAGAAGGAGAGAGATGGGTGCGAGAGCGTCAGTATTAAGCGGGGGA
GAATTAGATCGCGATGGGAAAAAATTCGGTTAAGGCCAGGGGGAAAGAAAAAATATAAATTAAAACATAT
AGTATGGGCAAGCAGGGAGCTAGAACGATTCGCAGTTAATCCTGGCCTGTTAGAAACATCAGAAGGCTGT
AGACAAATACTGGGACAGCTACAACCATCCCTTCAGACAGGATCAGAAGAACTTAGATCATTATATAATA
CAGTAGCAACCCTCTATTGTGTGCATCAAAGGATAGAGATAAAAGACACCAAGGAAGCTTTAGACAAGAT
AGAGGAAGAGCAAAACAAAAGTAAGACCACCGCACAGCAAGCGGCCGCTGATCTTCAGACCTGGAGGAGG
AGATATGAGGGACAATTGGAGAAGTGAATTATATAAATATAAAGTAGTAAAAATTGAACCATTAGGAGTA
GCACCCACCAAGGCAAAGAGAAGAGTGGTGCAGAGAGAAAAAAGAGCAGTGGGAATAGGAGCTTTGTTCC
TTGGGTTCTTGGGAGCAGCAGGAAGCACTATGGGCGCAGCGTCAATGACGCTGACGGTACAGGCCAGACA
ATTATTGTCTGGTATAGTGCAGCAGCAGAACAATTTGCTGAGGGCTATTGAGGCGCAACAGCATCTGTTG
CAACTCACAGTCTGGGGCATCAAGCAGCTCCAGGCAAGAATCCTGGCTGTGGAAAGATACCTAAAGGATC
AACAGCTCCTGGGGATTTGGGGTTGCTCTGGAAAACTCATTTGCACCACTGCTGTGCCTTGGAATGCTAG
TTGGAGTAATAAATCTCTGGAACAGATTTGGAATCACACGACCTGGATGGAGTGGGACAGAGAAATTAAC
AATTACACAAGCTTAATACACTCCTTAATTGAAGAATCGCAAAACCAGCAAGAAAAGAATGAACAAGAAT
TATTGGAATTAGATAAATGGGCAAGTTTGTGGAATTGGTTTAACATAACAAATTGGCTGTGGTATATAAA
ATTATTCATAATGATAGTAGGAGGCTTGGTAGGTTTAAGAATAGTTTTTGCTGTACTTTCTATAGTGAAT
AGAGTTAGGCAGGGATATTCACCATTATCGTTTCAGACCCACCTCCCAACCCCGAGGGGACCCAGAGAGG
GCCTATTTCCCATGATTCCTTCATATTTGCATATACGATACAAGGCTGTTAGAGAGATAATTAGAATTAA
TTTGACTGTAAACACAAAGATATTAGTACAAAATACGTGACGTAGAAAGTAATAATTTCTTGGGTAGTTT
GCAGTTTTAAAATTATGTTTTAAAATGGACTATCATATGCTTACCGTAACTTGAAAGTATTTCGATTTCT
TGGCTTTATATATCTTGTGGAAAGGACGAAACACCGGTGCTGCGGAAGGACCCGTAGTTTTAGAGCTAGA
AATAGCAAGTTAAAATAAGGCTAGTCCGTTATCAACTTGAAAAAGTGGCACCGAGTCGGTGCTTTTTTAA
GCTTGGCGTAACTAGATCTTGAGACAAATGGCAGTATTCATCCACAATTTTAAAAGAAAAGGGGGGATTG
GGGGGTACAGTGCAGGGGAAAGAATAGTAGACATAATAGCAACAGACATACAAACTAAAGAATTACAAAA
ACAAATTACAAAAATTCAAAATTTTCGGGTTTATTACAGGGACAGCAGAGATCCACTTTGGCGCCGGCTC
GAGGGGG
