>Addgene plasmid #76928 | CAMK2A gRNA (BRDN0001149531) | depositor partial sequence | sequence record 144388 | Target Sequence
GTGCTGCGGAAGGACCCGTA
