>Addgene plasmid #76928 | CAMK2A gRNA (BRDN0001149531) | addgene partial sequence | sequence record 186779 | hU6-F
GAAAGTAATAATTTCTTGGGTAGTTTGCAGTTTTAAAATTATGTTTTAAAATGGACTATCATATGCTTAC
CGTAACTTGAAAGTATTTCGATTTCTTGGCTTTATATATCTTGTGGAAAGGACGAAACACCGGTGCTGCG
GAAGGACCCGTAGTTTTAGAGCTAGAAATAGCAAGTTAAAATAAGGCTAGTCCGTTATCAACTTGAAAAA
GTGGCACCGAGTCGGTGCTTTTTTAAGCTTGGCGTAACTAGATCTTGAGACAAATGGCAGTATTCATCCA
CAATTTTAAAAGAAAAGGGGGGATTGGGGGGTACAGTGCAGGGGAAAGAATAGTAGACATAATAGCAACA
GACATACAAACTAAAGAATTACAAAAACAAATTACAAAAATTCAAAATTTTCGGGTTTATTACAGGGACA
GCAGAGATCCACTTTGGCGCCGGCTCGAGGGGGCCCGGGTGCAAAGATGGATAAAGTTTTAAACAGAGAG
GAATCTTTGCAGCTAATGGACCTTCTAGGTCTTGAAAGGAGTGGGAATTGGCTCCGGTGCCCGTCAGTGG
GCAGAGCGCA
